>Addgene plasmid #36788 | TAL2377 | depositor partial sequence | sequence record 45981 | TAL2377 sequence 1436 bps
GAACCTGACCCCAGACCAGGTAGTCGCAATCGCGAACAATAATGGGGGAAAGCAAGCCCTGGAAACCGTG
CAAAGGTTGTTGCCGGTCCTTTGTCAAGACCACGGCCTTACACCGGAGCAAGTCGTGGCCATTGCAAATA
ATAACGGTGGCAAACAGGCTCTTGAGACGGTTCAGAGACTTCTCCCAGTTCTCTGTCAAGCCCACGGGCT
GACTCCCGATCAAGTTGTAGCGATTGCGAATAACAATGGAGGGAAACAAGCATTGGAGACTGTCCAACGG
CTCCTTCCCGTGTTGTGTCAAGCCCACGGTTTGACGCCTGCACAAGTGGTCGCCATCGCCAGCCATGATG
GCGGTAAGCAGGCGCTGGAAACAGTACAGCGCCTGCTGCCTGTACTGTGCCAGGATCATGGACTGACCCC
AGACCAGGTAGTCGCAATCGCGTCACATGACGGGGGAAAGCAAGCCCTGGAAACCGTGCAAAGGTTGTTG
CCGGTCCTTTGTCAAGACCACGGCCTTACACCGGAGCAAGTCGTGGCCATTGCATCCCACGACGGTGGCA
AACAGGCTCTTGAGACGGTTCAGAGACTTCTCCCAGTTCTCTGTCAAGCCCACGGGCTGACTCCCGATCA
AGTTGTAGCGATTGCGTCGCATGACGGAGGGAAACAAGCATTGGAGACTGTCCAACGGCTCCTTCCCGTG
TTGTGTCAAGCCCACGGTTTGACGCCTGCACAAGTGGTCGCCATCGCCAACAACAACGGCGGTAAGCAGG
CGCTGGAAACAGTACAGCGCCTGCTGCCTGTACTGTGCCAGGATCATGGACTGACCCCAGACCAGGTAGT
CGCAATCGCGTCGAACATTGGGGGAAAGCAAGCCCTGGAAACCGTGCAAAGGTTGTTGCCGGTCCTTTGT
CAAGACCACGGCCTTACACCGGAGCAAGTCGTGGCCATTGCAAATAATAACGGTGGCAAACAGGCTCTTG
AGACGGTTCAGAGACTTCTCCCAGTTCTCTGTCAAGCCCACGGGCTGACTCCCGATCAAGTTGTAGCGAT
TGCGTCGCATGACGGAGGGAAACAAGCATTGGAGACTGTCCAACGGCTCCTTCCCGTGTTGTGTCAAGCC
CACGGTTTGACGCCTGCACAAGTGGTCGCCATCGCCAGCCATGATGGCGGTAAGCAGGCGCTGGAAACAG
TACAGCGCCTGCTGCCTGTACTGTGCCAGGATCATGGACTGACCCCAGACCAGGTAGTCGCAATCGCGAA
CAATAATGGGGGAAAGCAAGCCCTGGAAACCGTGCAAAGGTTGTTGCCGGTCCTTTGTCAAGACCACGGC
CTTACACCGGAGCAAGTCGTGGCCATTGCATCCCACGACGGTGGCAAACAGGCTCTTGAGACGGTTCAGA
GACTTCTCCCAGTTCTCTGTCAAGCCCACGGGCTGA
