>Addgene plasmid #36788 | TAL2377 | addgene partial sequence | sequence record 48141 | CMV-F 5'-CGCAAATGGGCGGTAGGCGTG-3'
ACTAGAGAACCCACTGGCTTACTGGCTTATCGAAATTAATACGACTCACTATAGGGAGACCCAAGCTGGC
TAGCACCATGGACTACAAAGACCATGACGGTGATTATAAAGATCATGACATCGATTACAAGGATGACGAT
GACAAGATGGCCCCCAAGAAGAAGAGGAAGGTGGGCATTCACCGCGGGGTACCTATGGTGGACTTGAGGA
CACTCGGTTATTCGCAACAGCAACAGGAGAAAATCAAGCCTAAGGTCAGGAGCACCGTCGCGCAACACCA
CGAGGCGCTTGTGGGGCATGGCTTCACTCATGCGCATATTGTCGCGCTTTCACAGCACCCTGCGGCGCTT
GGGACGGTGGCTGTCAAATACCAAGATATGATTGCGGCCCTGCCCGAAGCCACGCACGAGGCAATTGTAG
GGGTCGGTAAACAGTGGTCGGGAGCGCGAGCACTTGAGGCGCTGCTGACTGTGGCGGGTGAGCTTAGGGG
GCCTCCGCTCCAGCTCGACACCGGGCAGCTGCTGAAGATCGCGAAGAGAGGGGGAGTAACAGCGGTAGAG
GCAGTGCACGCCTGGCGCAATGCGCTCACCGGGGCCCCCTTGAACCTGACCCCAGACCAGGTAGTCGCAA
TCGCGAACAATAATGGGGGAAAGCAAGCCCTGGAAACCGTGCAAAGGTTGTTGCCGGTCCTTTGTCAAGA
CCACGGCCTTACACCGGAGCAAGTCGTGGCCATTGCAAATAATAACGGTGGCAAACAGGCTCTTGAGACG
GTTCAGAGACTTCTCCCAGTTCTCTGTCAAGCCCACGGGCTGACTCCCGATCAAGTTGTAGCGATTGCGA
ATAACAATGGAGGGAAACAAGCATTGGAGACTGTCC
