>Addgene plasmid #36788 | TAL2377 | addgene partial sequence | sequence record 48142 | JDS-TALEN-F 5'-TAGGGGTCGGTAAACAGTGG-3'
TGTGGCGGGTGAGCTTAGGGGGCCTCCGCTCCAGCTCGACACCGGGCAGCTGCTGAAGATCGCGAAGAGA
GGGGGAGTAACAGCGGTAGAGGCAGTGCACGCCTGGCGCAATGCGCTCACCGGGGCCCCCTTGAACCTGA
CCCCAGACCAGGTAGTCGCAATCGCGAACAATAATGGGGGAAAGCAAGCCCTGGAAACCGTGCAAAGGTT
GTTGCCGGTCCTTTGTCAAGACCACGGCCTTACACCGGAGCAAGTCGTGGCCATTGCAAATAATAACGGT
GGCAAACAGGCTCTTGAGACGGTTCAGAGACTTCTCCCAGTTCTCTGTCAAGCCCACGGGCTGACTCCCG
ATCAAGTTGTAGCGATTGCGAATAACAATGGAGGGAAACAAGCATTGGAGACTGTCCAACGGCTCCTTCC
CGTGTTGTGTCAAGCCCACGGTTTGACGCCTGCACAAGTGGTCGCCATCGCCAGCCATGATGGCGGTAAG
CAGGCGCTGGAAACAGTACAGCGCCTGCTGCCTGTACTGTGCCAGGATCATGGACTGACCCCAGACCAGG
TAGTCGCAATCGCGTCACATGACGGGGGAAAGCAAGCCCTGGAAACCGTGCAAAGGTTGTTGCCGGTCCT
TTGTCAAGACCACGGCCTTACACCGGAGCAAGTCGTGGCCATTGCATCCCACGACGGTGGCAAACAGGCT
CTTGAGACGGTTCAGAGACTTCTCCCAGTTCTCTGTCAAGCCCACGGGCTGACTCCCGATCAAGTTGTAG
CGATTGCGTCGCATGACGGAGGGAAACAAGCATTGGAGACTGTCC
