[The description below was written by a language model from this plasmid's Addgene catalogue record.]
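Description:
TAL2377 is a mammalian expression plasmid encoding the right-hand monomer of a TALE nuclease (TALEN) pair directed against the human SUZ12 gene. It is built on the JDS71 backbone, a roughly 6.4 kb TALEN expression vector, into which an approximately 1.4 kb array of TAL effector repeats was inserted through BsmBI sites that were destroyed during cloning. The repeat array was generated by the FLASH assembly method, a high-throughput approach for building custom TALENs. The plasmid is maintained at high copy number in E. coli under ampicillin selection. The record does not list the bacterial origin of replication or any mammalian selection marker.

The backbone supplies the flanking parts of the nuclease. An N-terminal 3X FLAG tag allows detection of the protein, and a C-terminal wild-type FokI cleavage domain provides the nuclease activity, so the inserted repeats complete an in-frame FLAG–TALE–FokI fusion. Expression in mammalian cells is driven by the CMV promoter, and the vector type also indicates a T7 promoter for in vitro synthesis of mRNA. The use of a BGH reverse sequencing primer suggests a BGH polyadenylation region downstream of the coding sequence.

Because FokI cuts only as a dimer, this construct is meant to be delivered with the matching left-hand SUZ12 TALEN. The two monomers bind adjacent half-sites and together create a double-strand break at the SUZ12 locus for targeted mutagenesis or genome editing. The record gives the species as human, although the linked gene entry carries mouse-style aliases. The depositor recommends checking the plasmid by diagnostic restriction digest before use.
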