Addgene plasmid #36788: TAL2377
Depositing lab: Keith Joung. Depositing organization: Massachusetts General Hospital. Publication: FLASH assembly of TALENs for high-throughput genome editing. Reyon D, Tsai SQ, Khayter C, Foden JA, Sander JD, Joung JK. Nat Biotechnol. 2012 Apr 8. doi: 10.1038/nbt.2170. PubMed 22484455.
Backbone
  Vector backbone: JDS71
  Backbone manufacturer: Joung lab (Addgene Plasmid # 32287)
  Backbone size w/o insert (bp): 6447
  Vector type: Mammalian, T7 for in vitro mRNA synthesis
Growth in bacteria
  Bacterial resistance: Ampicillin, 100 μg/mL
  Growth temperature: 37°C
  Growth strain: XL1 Blue
  Copy number: High Copy
Gene/Insert
  Gene/Insert name: SUZ12-TALEN_Right (alt name: SUZ12)
  Species: H. sapiens (human)
  Insert size (bp): 1436
  Entrez Gene: Suz12 (a.k.a. 2610028O16Rik, D11Ertd530e, mKIAA0160)
  Promoter: CMV
  Tag / fusion protein: 3X Flag (N terminal on backbone); WT FOKI (C terminal on backbone)
  Cloning method: Restriction Enzyme; 5′ cloning site BsmBI (destroyed during cloning); 3′ cloning site BsmBI (destroyed during cloning)
  Sequencing primers: 5′ CMV-F; 3′ BGH-rev
Terms and licenses: Academic/Nonprofit Terms; Industry Terms: Not Available to Industry
Depositor comments: Target binding site: TGGGCCCCGAGCCGCC It is strongly recommended that users perform a diagnostic digest to verify this plasmid prior to use. For example, a double digest of the plasmid with BamHI and KpnI should result in two bands at 2.2kb and 5.9kb.
How to cite: TAL2377 was a gift from Keith Joung (Addgene plasmid # 36788 ; http://n2t.net/addgene:36788 ; RRID:Addgene_36788)
